Addgene plasmid #27234: pEF-BOS LGP2
Depositing lab: Kate Fitzgerald. Depositing organization: University of Massachusetts, Worcester. Publication: The RNA helicase Lgp2 inhibits TLR-independent sensing of viral replication by retinoic acid-inducible gene-I. Rothenfusser S, Goutagny N, DiPerna G, Gong M, Monks BG, Schoenemeyer A, Yamamoto M, Akira S, Fitzgerald KA. J Immunol. 2005 Oct 15. 175(8):5260-8. PubMed 16210631.
Backbone
  Vector backbone: pEF-BOS
  Backbone size w/o insert (bp): 5500
  Vector type: Mammalian Expression
Growth in bacteria
  Bacterial resistance: Ampicillin, 100 μg/mL
  Growth temperature: 37°C
  Growth strain: DH5alpha
  Copy number: Unknown
Gene/Insert
  Gene/Insert name: LGP2 (alt names: DHX58; D11LGP2; RIG-I-like receptor LGP2)
  Species: H. sapiens (human)
  Insert size (bp): 2040
  GenBank ID: NP_077024
  Entrez Gene: DHX58 (a.k.a. D11LGP2, D11lgp2e, LGP2, RLR-3)
  Tag / fusion protein: Flag (C terminal on backbone); His6 (N terminal on backbone)
  Cloning method: Restriction Enzyme; 5′ cloning site Xho1 (unknown if destroyed); 3′ cloning site BglII/BamH1 (unknown if destroyed)
  Sequencing primers: 5′ EF1a-F
Terms and licenses: Academic/Nonprofit Terms; Industry Terms: Not Available to Industry
How to cite: pEF-BOS LGP2 was a gift from Kate Fitzgerald (Addgene plasmid # 27234)
