[The description below was written by a language model from this plasmid's Addgene catalogue record.]
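Description:
pEF-BOS LGP2 is a mammalian expression plasmid built on the pEF-BOS backbone (about 5.5 kb without insert) that carries the human LGP2 coding sequence, also known as DHX58 or RIG-I-like receptor LGP2, as an insert of roughly 2.0 kb. The plasmid is propagated in E. coli under ampicillin selection; its copy number is recorded as unknown, and the record does not list the origin of replication or any mammalian selection marker. The promoter is not stated explicitly, but pEF-BOS vectors are known for driving expression from the strong, constitutive human EF-1α promoter, and the listing of an EF1a forward primer for sequencing into the 5′ end of the insert is consistent with that arrangement.

The LGP2 open reading frame was inserted by restriction cloning, using an XhoI site at the 5′ end and a BglII/BamHI junction at the 3′ end; whether these sites survived cloning is not recorded. The backbone supplies two epitope tags, listed as a His6 tag at the N terminus and a Flag tag at the C terminus, so the expressed protein can be detected by immunoblotting or recovered by immunoprecipitation or metal-affinity capture.

LGP2 is an RNA helicase of the RIG-I-like receptor family that lacks the signalling CARD domains found in RIG-I and MDA5. The associated publication examined its role as an inhibitor of TLR-independent, RIG-I-mediated sensing of viral replication. The construct is therefore suited to transient overexpression of tagged human LGP2 in mammalian cells for studies of antiviral innate immune signalling. No feature table was provided, so the exact layout of elements cannot be confirmed.
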