>Addgene plasmid #27234 | pEF-BOS LGP2 | addgene partial sequence | sequence record 33575 | 27234 with G-CSF-R (5' GATGGGGAACACTGCTGTTTA 3')
TGGGAGACCTGATACTCTCAAGGGTCCCAGGTGGGGACCCTCACTCTAGAGTCGCGGCCGCTCAGTGGTG
GTGGTGGTGGTGCTTGTCATCGTCGTCCTTGTAGTCCTTGACGATCCTTCCTTCAATGGATCTGTCCAGG
GAGAGGTCCGACAAGTTCTCGGCACAATGCTGCAGGAAGTCAAAGTCAGGCACGGAGAAGGGCACGCGGG
ACCACTTTTTGGCCTGGATCCGCCCCTGAGGGGTCTCCAGCAGCATGCTGCGGACTTTGAGCACTGGCAG
CTTCACTGACTTGTAGATCATCTGCAGACCCCAGACCTCCCCACAGTTCCTGCAGCTGATGACACCCCCA
GGCTTCCAGTCCTTGAAGACTTTGTTGATGACCACAGGATCCCTGGAGACATTATAGTAGTTCGAGAAGT
TGGGGTTCACATTGACATGGTGGGTGCCCTCCACCTTCCGCAGGTCGCTGCCATGGCCCACAGCCACCAT
GCAGTTGATGCAGAGTAGCTGCACGTGCTCCACTGGGAACTGCTGCCGCTGGTTCTCCCGCTGGGCTGCC
TGGGCCGCCCGCTTGGTCAAGGCTGCCTGCTGCAGATCCCGGATCTTGGCCTGGTACTCGGCCTGGTCCA
TTTTCTGCACAGCAGCCACTGCCTGCTCCATCAGCGTCTCCAGCGCCTCGTTGATCAGCTCCCGCTTCAG
CTCCCGGCTACCTTCAGTTGCTACAAACGCGTATACACTCTGATCGGCCCGGGCACGGCCCCTGGCCTGG
ACCATGGGAGATTTCATTGGGTCAAGAGCCCATAACGCACCACCACATTGCAATGTGGGATGTCCAGCCC
CTCCTCCGCCACACTCGTGGCC
